Addgene plasmid #188898: pHR-UCOE-SFFV-dCas9-P2A-EGFP
Purpose: Human lentiviral vector for expression of dCas9 with a C-terminal HA-2xNLS and GFP linked by a P2A site from a SFFV promoter with an upstream ubiquitous chromatin opening element
Depositing lab: Marco Jost & Jonathan Weissman. Depositing organization: Whitehead Institute for Biomedical Research. Publication: Maximizing CRISPRi efficacy and accessibility with dual-sgRNA libraries and optimal effectors. Replogle JM, Bonnar JL, Pogson AN, Liem CR, Maier NK, Ding Y, Russell BJ, Wang X, Leng K, Guna A, Norman TM, Pak RA, Ramos DM, Ward ME, Gilbert LA, Kampmann M, Weissman JS, Jost M. eLife. 2022 Dec 28;11:e81856. doi: 10.7554/eLife.81856. PubMed 36576240.
Backbone
  Vector backbone: pMH0006, Addgene # 135448
  Vector type: Lentiviral
  Selectable markers: EGFP
Growth in bacteria
  Bacterial resistance: Ampicillin, 100 μg/mL
  Growth temperature: 37°C
  Growth strain: NEB Stable
  Copy number: High Copy
Gene/Insert
  Gene/Insert name: dCas9
  Species: Multiple
  Promoter: SFFV
  Tag / fusion protein: HA-2xNLS (C terminal on insert); P2A-GFP (C terminal on insert)
  Cloning method: Gibson Cloning
Terms and licenses: Academic/Nonprofit Terms; Industry Terms: Not Available to Industry
Depositor comments: Human lentiviral vector for expression of dCas9 with a C-terminal HA-2xNLS and GFP linked by a P2A site from a SFFV promoter with an upstream ubiquitous chromatin opening element. pJB74. Please visit https://doi.org/10.1101/2022.07.13.499814 for bioRxiv preprint.
How to cite: pHR-UCOE-SFFV-dCas9-P2A-EGFP was a gift from Marco Jost & Jonathan Weissman (Addgene plasmid # 188898 ; http://n2t.net/addgene:188898 ; RRID:Addgene_188898)
