[The description below was written by a language model from this plasmid's Addgene catalogue record and pLannotate feature annotations shown in this document.]
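Description:
pHR-UCOE-SFFV-dCas9-P2A-EGFP is an HIV-1-based lentiviral transfer vector of about 14.6 kb, built by Gibson cloning on the pMH0006 backbone, for stable expression of catalytically dead Streptococcus pyogenes Cas9 in human cells. In bacteria it is maintained through a high-copy ColE1/pUC-type origin and selected with ampicillin via the bla gene. The annotated backbone also carries remnants typical of older pHR vectors, including fragments of TcR, bom and rop. It also contains an SV40 promoter followed by gpt fragments, SV40 small t intron sequence and an SV40 poly(A) signal, all lying outside the viral genome.

The packaged region runs from a 5' LTR annotated as truncated through the Ψ packaging signal with a partial gag sequence, the Rev response element and the cPPT/CTS. It ends at a self-inactivating ΔU3 3' LTR, which silences LTR-driven transcription after integration. Between these elements, the SFFV promoter drives a single open reading frame encoding dCas9 with a C-terminal HA tag and two nuclear localization signals, followed by a P2A ribosome-skipping peptide and EGFP. Transduced cells therefore make nuclear dCas9 and free EGFP from one transcript, and fluorescence is the only recorded mammalian marker. A WPRE downstream of EGFP enhances transcript expression. The catalogue entry describes a ubiquitous chromatin opening element upstream of SFFV, intended to resist transgene silencing. The feature table does not annotate it, though an unannotated stretch precedes the promoter, and it likewise labels the coding sequence simply as Cas9.

This construct carries dCas9 without a fused repressor domain. It comes from a study optimizing CRISPRi effectors and dual-sgRNA libraries, but the record does not state its specific role there.
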