Features (pLannotate 1.2.2; 34 found; start..end, strand, type, name):
     25..43      -  promoter       SP6 promoter: promoter for bacteriophage SP6 RNA polymerase
    271..550     +  CDS            TcR (fragment): tetracycline efflux protein; tet; confers resistance to tetracycline
    551..599     -  misc_feature   bom (fragment): basis of mobility region from pBR322
    701..736     -  CDS            rop (fragment): Rop protein, which maintains plasmids at low copy number; rop
    831..935     +  promoter       AmpR promoter: bla
    936..1796    +  CDS            AmpR: β-lactamase; bla; confers resistance to ampicillin, carbenicillin, and related antibiotics
   1967..2555    +  rep_origin     ori: high-copy-number ColE1/pMB1/pBR322/pUC origin of replication
   2738..2794    +  CDS            lacI (fragment): lac repressor; lacI; The lac repressor binds to the lac operator to inhibit transcription in E. coli. This inhibition can be relieved by adding lactose or isopropyl-β-D-thiogalactopyranoside (IPTG).
   2801..3130    +  promoter       SV40 promoter: SV40 enhancer and early promoter
   3330..3449    +  CDS            gpt (fragment): XGPT_ECOLI - Also known as gpp, gxu. Experimental evidence at protein level: Swiss-Prot protein existence level 1. Purine salvage pathway enzyme that catalyzes the transfer of the ribosyl-5-phosphate group from 5-phospho-alpha-D-ribose 1- diphosphate (PRPP) to the N9 position of the 6-oxopurines guanine and xanthine to form the corresponding ribonucleotides GMP (guanosine 5'- monophosphate) and XMP (xanthosine 5'-monophosphate), with the release of PPi. To a lesser extent, also acts on hypoxanthine (PubMed:9100006, PubMed:3886014). Does not ribophosphorylate adenine (PubMed:3886014). From Esch
   3449..3784    +  CDS            gpt (fragment): XGPT_ECOLI - Also known as gpp, gxu. Experimental evidence at protein level: Swiss-Prot protein existence level 1. Purine salvage pathway enzyme that catalyzes the transfer of the ribosyl-5-phosphate group from 5-phospho-alpha-D-ribose 1- diphosphate (PRPP) to the N9 position of the 6-oxopurines guanine and xanthine to form the corresponding ribonucleotides GMP (guanosine 5'- monophosphate) and XMP (xanthosine 5'-monophosphate), with the release of PPi. To a lesser extent, also acts on hypoxanthine (PubMed:9100006, PubMed:3886014). Does not ribophosphorylate adenine (PubMed:3886014). From Esch
   3879..4184    +  CDS            frsA (fragment): FRSA_ECOLI - Also known as yafA. Experimental evidence at protein level: Swiss-Prot protein existence level 1. Catalyzes the hydrolysis of esters (PubMed:15808744). Displays esterase activity toward pNP-butyrate (PubMed:15808744). May stimulate mixed-acid fermentation by acting as a fermentation/respiration switch that down-regulates respiration and up- regulates fermentation rates (PubMed:15169777). From Escherichia coli (strain K12).
   4188..4262    +  CDS            small t antigen (fragment): SV40 (simian virus 40) small t antigen
   4264..4329    +  intron         small t intron: SV40 (simian virus 40) small t antigen intron
   4459..4479    +  CDS            SV40 NLS: nuclear localization signal of SV40 (simian virus 40) large T antigen
   4798..4881    +  CDS            large T antigen (fragment): large T antigen from SV40 (simian virus 40)
   4904..5038    +  polyA_signal   SV40 poly(A) signal: SV40 polyadenylation signal
   5205..5534    +  CDS            nef (fragment): NEF_HV1BR - Experimental evidence at protein level: Swiss-Prot protein existence level 1. Extracellular Nef protein targets CD4(+) T-lymphocytes for apoptosis by interacting with CXCR4 surface receptors (PubMed:14990729). From Human immunodeficiency virus type 1 group M subtype B (isolate BRU/LAI) (HIV-1).
   5582..5839    +  LTR            5' LTR (truncated): truncated 5' long terminal repeat (LTR) from HIV-1
   5886..6011    +  misc_feature   HIV-1 Ψ: packaging signal of human immunodeficiency virus type 1
   5995..6333    +  CDS            HIV-1 gag (fragment): gag protein from human immunodeficiency virus 1; gag
   6508..6741    +  misc_feature   RRE: The Rev response element (RRE) of HIV-1 allows for Rev-dependent mRNA export from the nucleus to the cytoplasm.
   7118..7218    +  CDS            Rev (fragment): human immunodeficiency virus 1 (HIV-1) Rev protein; rev; enhances nuclear export of unspliced and incompletely spliced viral mRNAs
   7255..7372    +  misc_feature   cPPT/CTS: central polypurine tract and central termination sequence of HIV-1
   7409..7432    -  misc_feature   MCS (fragment): pBluescript multiple cloning site
   8114..8521    +  promoter       SFFV promoter: spleen focus-forming virus long terminal repeat (LTR) promoter
   8596..12699   +  CDS            Cas9: Cas9 (Csn1) endonuclease from the Streptococcus pyogenes Type II CRISPR/Cas system generates RNA-guided double strand breaks in DNA
  12862..13578   +  CDS            EGFP: the original enhanced GFP (Yang et al., 1996) mammalian codon-optimized
  13590..13608   +  misc_feature   MCS (fragment): pUC18/19 multiple cloning site
  13609..13627   +  misc_feature   MCS (fragment): pBluescript multiple cloning site
  13627..14215   +  misc_feature   WPRE: woodchuck hepatitis virus posttranscriptional regulatory element
  14216..14238   +  misc_feature   MCS (fragment): pBluescript multiple cloning site
  14255..14323   +  CDS            nef (fragment): NEF_HV1Z2 - Experimental evidence at protein level: Swiss-Prot protein existence level 1. Extracellular Nef protein targets CD4(+) T-lymphocytes for apoptosis by interacting with CXCR4 surface receptors. From Human immunodeficiency virus type 1 group M subtype D (isolate Z2/CDC-Z34) (HIV-1).
  14325..14558   +  LTR            3' LTR (ΔU3): self-inactivating 3' long terminal repeat (LTR) from HIV-1
>Addgene plasmid #188898 | pHR-UCOE-SFFV-dCas9-P2A-EGFP | addgene full sequence | sequence record 374870 | Addgene NGS Result
GCATCTAGAATTAATTCCGTGTATTCTATAGTGTCACCTAAATCGTATGTGTATGATACATAAGGTTATG
TATTAATTGTAGCCGCGTTCTAACGACAATATGTACAAGCCTAATTGTGTAGCATCTGGCTTACTGAAGC
AGACCCTATCATCTCTCTCGTAAACTGCCGTCAGAGTCGGTTTGGTTGGACGAACCTTCTGAGTTTCTGG
TAACGCCGTCCCGCACCCGGAAATGGTCAGCGAACCAATCAGCAGGGTCATCGCTAGCCAGATCCTCTAC
GCCGGACGCATCGTGGCCGGCATCACCGGCGCCACAGGTGCGGTTGCTGGCGCCTATATCGCCGACATCA
CCGATGGGGAAGATCGGGCTCGCCACTTCGGGCTCATGAGCGCTTGTTTCGGCGTGGGTATGGTGGCAGG
CCCCGTGGCCGGGGGACTGTTGGGCGCCATCTCCTTGCATGCACCATTCCTTGCGGCGGCGGTGCTCAAC
GGCCTCAACCTACTACTGGGCTGCTTCCTAATGCAGGAGTCGCATAAGGGAGAGCGTCGAATGGTGCACT
CTCAGTACAATCTGCTCTGATGCCGCATAGTTAAGCCAGCCCCGACACCCGCCAACACCCGCTGACGCGC
CCTGACGGGCTTGTCTGCTCCCGGCATCCGCTTACAGACAAGCTGTGACCGTCTCCGGGAGCTGCATGTG
TCAGAGGTTTTCACCGTCATCACCGAAACGCGCGAGACGAAAGGGCCTCGTGATACGCCTATTTTTATAG
GTTAATGTCATGATAATAATGGTTTCTTAGACGTCAGGTGGCACTTTTCGGGGAAATGTGCGCGGAACCC
CTATTTGTTTATTTTTCTAAATACATTCAAATATGTATCCGCTCATGAGACAATAACCCTGATAAATGCT
TCAATAATATTGAAAAAGGAAGAGTATGAGTATTCAACATTTCCGTGTCGCCCTTATTCCCTTTTTTGCG
GCATTTTGCCTTCCTGTTTTTGCTCACCCAGAAACGCTGGTGAAAGTAAAAGATGCTGAAGATCAGTTGG
GTGCACGAGTGGGTTACATCGAACTGGATCTCAACAGCGGTAAGATCCTTGAGAGTTTTCGCCCCGAAGA
ACGTTTTCCAATGATGAGCACTTTTAAAGTTCTGCTATGTGGCGCGGTATTATCCCGTATTGACGCCGGG
CAAGAGCAACTCGGTCGCCGCATACACTATTCTCAGAATGACTTGGTTGAGTACTCACCAGTCACAGAAA
AGCATCTTACGGATGGCATGACAGTAAGAGAATTATGCAGTGCTGCCATAACCATGAGTGATAACACTGC
GGCCAACTTACTTCTGACAACGATCGGAGGACCGAAGGAGCTAACCGCTTTTTTGCACAACATGGGGGAT
CATGTAACTCGCCTTGATCGTTGGGAACCGGAGCTGAATGAAGCCATACCAAACGACGAGCGTGACACCA
CGATGCCTGTAGCAATGGCAACAACGTTGCGCAAACTATTAACTGGCGAACTACTTACTCTAGCTTCCCG
GCAACAATTAATAGACTGGATGGAGGCGGATAAAGTTGCAGGACCACTTCTGCGCTCGGCCCTTCCGGCT
GGCTGGTTTATTGCTGATAAATCTGGAGCCGGTGAGCGTGGGTCTCGCGGTATCATTGCAGCACTGGGGC
CAGATGGTAAGCCCTCCCGTATCGTAGTTATCTACACGACGGGGAGTCAGGCAACTATGGATGAACGAAA
TAGACAGATCGCTGAGATAGGTGCCTCACTGATTAAGCATTGGTAACTGTCAGACCAAGTTTACTCATAT
ATACTTTAGATTGATTTAAAACTTCATTTTTAATTTAAAAGGATCTAGGTGAAGATCCTTTTTGATAATC
TCATGACCAAAATCCCTTAACGTGAGTTTTCGTTCCACTGAGCGTCAGACCCCGTAGAAAAGATCAAAGG
ATCTTCTTGAGATCCTTTTTTTCTGCGCGTAATCTGCTGCTTGCAAACAAAAAAACCACCGCTACCAGCG
GTGGTTTGTTTGCCGGATCAAGAGCTACCAACTCTTTTTCCGAAGGTAACTGGCTTCAGCAGAGCGCAGA
TACCAAATACTGTTCTTCTAGTGTAGCCGTAGTTAGGCCACCACTTCAAGAACTCTGTAGCACCGCCTAC
ATACCTCGCTCTGCTAATCCTGTTACCAGTGGCTGCTGCCAGTGGCGATAAGTCGTGTCTTACCGGGTTG
GACTCAAGACGATAGTTACCGGATAAGGCGCAGCGGTCGGGCTGAACGGGGGGTTCGTGCACACAGCCCA
GCTTGGAGCGAACGACCTACACCGAACTGAGATACCTACAGCGTGAGCTATGAGAAAGCGCCACGCTTCC
CGAAGGGAGAAAGGCGGACAGGTATCCGGTAAGCGGCAGGGTCGGAACAGGAGAGCGCACGAGGGAGCTT
CCAGGGGGAAACGCCTGGTATCTTTATAGTCCTGTCGGGTTTCGCCACCTCTGACTTGAGCGTCGATTTT
TGTGATGCTCGTCAGGGGGGCGGAGCCTATGGAAAAACGCCAGCAACGCGGCCTTTTTACGGTTCCTGGC
CTTTTGCTGGCCTTTTGCTCACATGTTCTTTCCTGCGTTATCCCCTGATTCTGTGGATAACCGTATTACC
GCCTTTGAGTGAGCTGATACCGCTCGCCGCAGCCGAACGACCGAGCGCAGCGAGTCAGTGAGCGAGGAAG
CGGAAGAGCGCCCAATACGCAAACCGCCTCTCCCCGCGCGTTGGCCGATTCATTAATGCAGCTGTGGAAT
GTGTGTCAGTTAGGGTGTGGAAAGTCCCCAGGCTCCCCAGCAGGCAGAAGTATGCAAAGCATGCATCTCA
ATTAGTCAGCAACCAGGTGTGGAAAGTCCCCAGGCTCCCCAGCAGGCAGAAGTATGCAAAGCATGCATCT
CAATTAGTCAGCAACCATAGTCCCGCCCCTAACTCCGCCCATCCCGCCCCTAACTCCGCCCAGTTCCGCC
CATTCTCCGCCCCATGGCTGACTAATTTTTTTTATTTATGCAGAGGCCGAGGCCGCCTCGGCCTCTGAGC
TATTCCAGAAGTAGTGAGGAGGCTTTTTTGGAGGCCTAGGCTTTTGCAAAAAGCTTGGACACAAGACAGG
CTTGCGAGATATGTTTGAGAATACCACTTTATCCCGCGTCAGGGAGAGGCAGTGCGTAAAAAGACGCGGA
CTCATGTGAAATACTGGTTTTTAGTGCGCCAGATCTCTATAATCTCGCGCAACCTATTTTCCCCTCGAAC
ACTTTTTAAGCCGTAGATAAACAGGCTGGGACACTTCACATGAGCGAAAAATACATCGTCACCTGGGACA
TGTTGCAGATCCATGCACGTAAACTCGCAAGCCGACTGATGCCTTCTGAACAATGGAAAGGCATTATTGC
CGTAAGCCGTGGCGGTCTGTACCGGGTGCGTTACTGGCGCGTGAACTGGGTATTCGTCATGTCGATACCG
TTTGTATTTCCAGCTACGATCACGACAACCAGCGCGAGCTTAAAGTGCTGAAACGCGCAGAAGGCGATGG
CGAAGGCTTCATCGTTATTGATGACCTGGTGGATACCGGTGGTACTGCGGTTGCGATTCGTGAAATGTAT
CCAAAAGCGCACTTTGTCACCATCTTCGCAAAACCGGCTGGTCGTCCGCTGGTTGATGACTATGTTGTTG
ATATCCCGCAAGATACCTGGATTGAACAGCCGTGGGATATGGGCGTCGTATTCGTCCCGCCAATCTCCGG
TCGCTAATCTTTTCAACGCCTGGCACTGCCGGGCGTTGTTCTTTTTAACTTCAGGCGGGTTACAATAGTT
TCCAGTAAGTATTCTGGAGGCTGCATCCATGACACAGGCAAACCTGAGCGAAACCCTGTTCAAACCCCGC
TTTAAACATCCTGAAACCTCGACGCTAGTCCGCCGCTTTAATCACGGCGCACAACCGCCTGTGCAGTCGG
CCCTTGATGGTAAAACCATCCCTCACTGGTATCGCATGATTAACCGTCTGATGTGGATCTGGCGCGGCAT
TGACCCACGCGAAATCCTCGACGTCCAGGCACGTATTGTGATGAGCGATGCCGAACGTACCGACGATGAT
TTATACGATACGGTGATTGGCTACCGTGGCGGCAACTGGATTTATGAGTGGGCCCCGGATCTTTGTGAAG
GAACCTTACTTCTGTGGTGTGACATAATTGGACAAACTACCTACAGAGATTTAAAGCTCTAAGGTAAATA
TAAAATTTTTAAGTGTATAATGTGTTAAACTACTGATTCTAATTGTTTGTGTATTTTAGATTCCAACCTA
TGGAACTGATGAATGGGAGCAGTGGTGGAATGCCTTTAATGAGGAAAACCTGTTTTGCTCAGAAGAAATG
CCATCTAGTGATGATGAGGCTACTGCTGACTCTCAACATTCTACTCCTCCAAAAAAGAAGAGAAAGGTAG
AAGACCCCAAGGACTTTCCTTCAGAATTGCTAAGTTTTTTGAGTCATGCTGTGTTTAGTAATAGAACTCT
TGCTTGCTTTGCTATTTACACCACAAAGGAAAAAGCTGCACTGCTATACAAGAAAATTATGGAAAAATAT
TCTGTAACCTTTATAAGTAGGCATAACAGTTATAATCATAACATACTGTTTTTTCTTACTCCACACAGGC
ATAGAGTGTCTGCTATTAATAACTATGCTCAAAAATTGTGTACCTTTAGCTTTTTAATTTGTAAAGGGGT
TAATAAGGAATATTTGATGTATAGTGCCTTGACTAGAGATCATAATCAGCCATACCACATTTGTAGAGGT
TTTACTTGCTTTAAAAAACCTCCCACACCTCCCCCTGAACCTGAAACATAAAATGAATGCAATTGTTGTT
GTTAACTTGTTTATTGCAGCTTATAATGGTTACAAATAAAGCAATAGCATCACAAATTTCACAAATAAAG
CATTTTTTTCACTGCATTCTAGTTGTGGTTTGTCCAAACTCATCAATGTATCTTATCATGTCTGGATCAA
CTGGATAACTCAAGCTAACCAAAATCATCCCAAACTTCCCACCCCATACCCTATTACCACTGCCAATTAC
CTGTGGTTTCATTTACTCTAAACCTGTGATTCCTCTGAATTATTTTCATTTTAAAGAAATTGTATTTGTT
AAATATGTACTACAAACTTAGTAGTTGGAAGGGCTAATTCACTCCCAAAGAAGACAAGATATCCTTGATC
TGTGGATCTACCACACACAAGGCTACTTCCCTGATTAGCAGAACTACACACCAGGGCCAGGGGTCAGATA
TCCACTGACCTTTGGATGGTGCTACAAGCTAGTACCAGTTGAGCCAGATAAGGTAGAAGAGGCCAATAAA
GGAGAGAACACCAGCTTGTTACACCCTGTGAGCCTGCATGGGATGGATGACCCGGAGAGAGAAGTGTTAG
AGTGGAGGTTTGACAGCCGCCTAGCATTTCATCACGTGGCCCGAGAGCTGCATCCGGAGTACTTCAAGAA
CTGCTGATATCGAGCTTGCTACAAGGGACTTTCCGCTGGGGACTTTCCAGGGAGGCGTGGCCTGGGCGGG
ACTGGGGAGTGGCGAGCCCTCAGATCCTGCATATAAGCAGCTGCTTTTTGCCTGTACTGGGTCTCTCTGG
TTAGACCAGATCTGAGCCTGGGAGCTCTCTGGCTAACTAGGGAACCCACTGCTTAAGCCTCAATAAAGCT
TGCCTTGAGTGCTTCAAGTAGTGTGTGCCCGTCTGTTGTGTGACTCTGGTAACTAGAGATCCCTCAGACC
CTTTTAGTCAGTGTGGAAAATCTCTAGCAGTGGCGCCCGAACAGGGACTTGAAAGCGAAAGGGAAACCAG
AGGAGCTCTCTCGACGCAGGACTCGGCTTGCTGAAGCGCGCACGGCAAGAGGCGAGGGGCGGCGACTGGT
GAGTACGCCAAAAATTTTGACTAGCGGAGGCTAGAAGGAGAGAGATGGGTGCGAGAGCGTCAGTATTAAG
CGGGGGAGAATTAGATCGCGATGGGAAAAAATTCGGTTAAGGCCAGGGGGAAAGAAAAAATATAAATTAA
AACATATAGTATGGGCAAGCAGGGAGCTAGAACGATTCGCAGTTAATCCTGGCCTGTTAGAAACATCAGA
AGGCTGTAGACAAATACTGGGACAGCTACAACCATCCCTTCAGACAGGATCAGAAGAACTTAGATCATTA
TATAATACAGTAGCAACCCTCTATTGTGTGCATCAAAGGATAGAGATAAAAGACACCAAGGAAGCTTTAG
ACAAGATAGAGGAAGAGCAAAACAAAAGTAAGACCACCGCACAGCAAGCGGCCGGCCGCTGATCTTCAGA
CCTGGAGGAGGAGATATGAGGGACAATTGGAGAAGTGAATTATATAAATATAAAGTAGTAAAAATTGAAC
CATTAGGAGTAGCACCCACCAAGGCAAAGAGAAGAGTGGTGCAGAGAGAAAAAAGAGCAGTGGGAATAGG
AGCTTTGTTCCTTGGGTTCTTGGGAGCAGCAGGAAGCACTATGGGCGCAGCGTCAATGACGCTGACGGTA
CAGGCCAGACAATTATTGTCTGGTATAGTGCAGCAGCAGAACAATTTGCTGAGGGCTATTGAGGCGCAAC
AGCATCTGTTGCAACTCACAGTCTGGGGCATCAAGCAGCTCCAGGCAAGAATCCTGGCTGTGGAAAGATA
CCTAAAGGATCAACAGCTCCTGGGGATTTGGGGTTGCTCTGGAAAACTCATTTGCACCACTGCTGTGCCT
TGGAATGCTAGTTGGAGTAATAAATCTCTGGAACAGATTTGGAATCACACGACCTGGATGGAGTGGGACA
GAGAAATTAACAATTACACAAGCTTAATACACTCCTTAATTGAAGAATCGCAAAACCAGCAAGAAAAGAA
TGAACAAGAATTATTGGAATTAGATAAATGGGCAAGTTTGTGGAATTGGTTTAACATAACAAATTGGCTG
TGGTATATAAAATTATTCATAATGATAGTAGGAGGCTTGGTAGGTTTAAGAATAGTTTTTGCTGTACTTT
CTATAGTGAATAGAGTTAGGCAGGGATATTCACCATTATCGTTTCAGACCCACCTCCCAACCCCGAGGGG
ACCCGACAGGCCCGAAGGAATAGAAGAAGAAGGTGGAGAGAGAGACAGAGACAGATCCATTCGATTAGTG
AACGGATCTCGACGGTATCGCCAAATGGCAGTATTCATCCACAATTTTAAAAGAAAAGGGGGGATTGGGG
GGTACAGTGCAGGGGAAAGAATAGTAGACATAATAGCAACAGACATACAAACTAAAGAATTACAAAAACA
AATTACAAAAATTCAAAATTTTCGGGTTTATTACAGGGACAGCAGAGATCCAGTTTGGATCGATAAGCTT
GATATCGAATTCGGGAGGTGGTCCCTGCAGTTACGCCAATGATAACCCCCGCCAGAAAAATCTTAGTAGC
CTTCCCTTTTTGTTTTCCGTGCCCCAACTCGGCGGATTGACTCGGCCCCTTCCGGAAACACCCGAATCAA
CTTCTAGTCAAATTATTGTTCACGCCGCAATGACCCACCCCTGGCCCGCGTCTGTGGAACTGACCCCTGG
TGTACAGGAGAGTTCGCTGCTGAAAGTGGTCCCAAAGGGGTACTAGTTTTTAAGCTCCCAACTCCCCCTC
CCCCAGCGTCTGGAGGATTCCACACCCTCGCACCGCAGGGGCGAGGAAGTGGGCGGAGTCCGGTTTTGGC
GCCAGCCGCTGAGGCTGCCAAGCAGAAAAGCCACCGCTGAGGAGACTCCGGTCACTGTCCTCGCCCCGCC
TCCCCCTTCCCTCCCCTTGGGGACCACCGGGCGCCACGCCGCGAACGGTAAGTGCCGCGGTCGTCGGCGC
CTCCGCCCTCCCCCTAGGGCCCCAATTCCCAGCGGGCGCGGCGCGCGGCCCCGCGCGCAGCTCCCGGCTC
CCTCCCCCTTCGGATGTGGCTTGAGCTGTAGGCGCGGAGTCCTGCAGCCCCGATAAAATAAAAGATTTTA
TTTAGTCTCCAGAAAAAGGGGGGAATGAAAGACCCCACCTGTAGGTTTGGCAAGCTAGCTGCAGTAACGC
CATTTTGCAAGGCATGGAAAAATACCAAACCAAGAATAGAGAAGTTCAGATCAAGGGCGGGTACATGAAA
ATAGCTAACGTTGGGCCAAACAGGATATCTGCGGTGAGCAGTTTCGGCCCCGGCCCGGGGCCAAGAACAG
ATGGTCACCGCAGTTTCGGCCCCGGCCCGAGGCCAAGAACAGATGGTCCCCAGATATGGCCCAACCCTCA
GCAGTTTCTTAAGACCCATCAGATGTTTCCAGGCTCCCCCAAGGACCTGAAATGACCCTGCGCCTTATTT
GAATTAACCAATCAGCCTGCTTCTCGCTTCTGTTCGCGCGCTTCTGCTTCCCGAGCTCTATAAAAGAGCT
CACAACCCCTCACTCGGCGCGCCAGTCCTCCGACAGACTGAGTCGCCCGGGGGGGATCTGGAGCTCTCGA
GAATTCTCACGCGTCTGCAGGATATCAAGCTTGCGGTACCGCGGGCCCGGCCACCATGGACAAGAAGTAC
AGCATCGGCCTGGCCATCGGCACCAACTCTGTGGGCTGGGCCGTGATCACCGACGAGTACAAGGTGCCCA
GCAAGAAATTCAAGGTGCTGGGCAACACCGACCGGCACAGCATCAAGAAGAACCTGATCGGCGCCCTGCT
GTTCGACAGCGGAGAAACAGCCGAGGCCACCCGGCTGAAGAGAACCGCCAGAAGAAGATACACCAGACGG
AAGAACCGGATCTGCTATCTGCAAGAGATCTTCAGCAACGAGATGGCCAAGGTGGACGACAGCTTCTTCC
ACAGACTGGAAGAGTCCTTCCTGGTGGAAGAGGATAAGAAGCACGAGCGGCACCCCATCTTCGGCAACAT
CGTGGACGAGGTGGCCTACCACGAGAAGTACCCCACCATCTACCACCTGAGAAAGAAACTGGTGGACAGC
ACCGACAAGGCCGACCTGCGGCTGATCTATCTGGCCCTGGCCCACATGATCAAGTTCCGGGGCCACTTCC
TGATCGAGGGCGACCTGAACCCCGACAACAGCGACGTGGACAAGCTGTTCATCCAGCTGGTGCAGACCTA
CAACCAGCTGTTCGAGGAAAACCCCATCAACGCCAGCGGCGTGGACGCCAAGGCCATCCTGTCTGCCAGA
CTGAGCAAGAGCAGACGGCTGGAAAATCTGATCGCCCAGCTGCCCGGCGAGAAGAAGAATGGCCTGTTCG
GCAACCTGATTGCCCTGAGCCTGGGCCTGACCCCCAACTTCAAGAGCAACTTCGACCTGGCCGAGGATGC
CAAACTGCAGCTGAGCAAGGACACCTACGACGACGACCTGGACAACCTGCTGGCCCAGATCGGCGACCAG
TACGCCGACCTGTTTCTGGCCGCCAAGAACCTGTCCGACGCCATCCTGCTGAGCGACATCCTGAGAGTGA
ACACCGAGATCACCAAGGCCCCCCTGAGCGCCTCTATGATCAAGAGATACGACGAGCACCACCAGGACCT
GACCCTGCTGAAAGCTCTCGTGCGGCAGCAGCTGCCTGAGAAGTACAAAGAGATTTTCTTCGACCAGAGC
AAGAACGGCTACGCCGGCTACATCGATGGCGGAGCCAGCCAGGAAGAGTTCTACAAGTTCATCAAGCCCA
TCCTGGAAAAGATGGACGGCACCGAGGAACTGCTCGTGAAGCTGAACAGAGAGGACCTGCTGCGGAAGCA
GCGGACCTTCGACAACGGCAGCATCCCCCACCAGATCCACCTGGGAGAGCTGCACGCCATTCTGCGGCGG
CAGGAAGATTTTTACCCATTCCTGAAGGACAACCGGGAAAAGATCGAGAAGATCCTGACCTTCCGCATCC
CCTACTACGTGGGCCCTCTGGCCAGGGGAAACAGCAGATTCGCCTGGATGACCAGAAAGAGCGAGGAAAC
CATCACCCCCTGGAACTTCGAGGAAGTGGTGGACAAGGGCGCCAGCGCCCAGAGCTTCATCGAGCGGATG
ACCAACTTCGATAAGAACCTGCCCAACGAGAAGGTGCTGCCCAAGCACAGCCTGCTGTACGAGTACTTCA
CCGTGTACAACGAGCTGACCAAAGTGAAATACGTGACCGAGGGAATGAGAAAGCCCGCCTTCCTGAGCGG
CGAGCAGAAAAAAGCCATCGTGGACCTGCTGTTCAAGACCAACCGGAAAGTGACCGTGAAGCAGCTGAAA
GAGGACTACTTCAAGAAAATCGAGTGCTTCGACTCCGTGGAAATCTCCGGCGTGGAAGATCGGTTCAACG
CCTCCCTGGGCACATACCACGATCTGCTGAAAATTATCAAGGACAAGGACTTCCTGGACAATGAGGAAAA
CGAGGACATTCTGGAAGATATCGTGCTGACCCTGACACTGTTTGAGGACAGAGAGATGATCGAGGAACGG
CTGAAAACCTATGCCCACCTGTTCGACGACAAAGTGATGAAGCAGCTGAAGCGGCGGAGATACACCGGCT
GGGGCAGGCTGAGCCGGAAGCTGATCAACGGCATCCGGGACAAGCAGTCCGGCAAGACAATCCTGGATTT
CCTGAAGTCCGACGGCTTCGCCAACAGAAACTTCATGCAGCTGATCCACGACGACAGCCTGACCTTTAAA
GAGGACATCCAGAAAGCCCAGGTGTCCGGCCAGGGCGATAGCCTGCACGAGCACATTGCCAATCTGGCCG
GCAGCCCCGCCATTAAGAAGGGCATCCTGCAGACAGTGAAGGTGGTGGACGAGCTCGTGAAAGTGATGGG
CCGGCACAAGCCCGAGAACATCGTGATCGAAATGGCCAGAGAGAACCAGACCACCCAGAAGGGACAGAAG
AACAGCCGCGAGAGAATGAAGCGGATCGAAGAGGGCATCAAAGAGCTGGGCAGCCAGATCCTGAAAGAAC
ACCCCGTGGAAAACACCCAGCTGCAGAACGAGAAGCTGTACCTGTACTACCTGCAGAATGGGCGGGATAT
GTACGTGGACCAGGAACTGGACATCAACCGGCTGTCCGACTACGATGTGGACGCTATCGTGCCTCAGAGC
TTTCTGAAGGACGACTCCATCGATAACAAAGTGCTGACTCGGAGCGACAAGAACCGGGGCAAGAGCGACA
ACGTGCCCTCCGAAGAGGTCGTGAAGAAGATGAAGAACTACTGGCGCCAGCTGCTGAATGCCAAGCTGAT
TACCCAGAGGAAGTTCGACAATCTGACCAAGGCCGAGAGAGGCGGCCTGAGCGAACTGGATAAGGCCGGC
TTCATCAAGAGACAGCTGGTGGAAACCCGGCAGATCACAAAGCACGTGGCACAGATCCTGGACTCCCGGA
TGAACACTAAGTACGACGAGAACGACAAACTGATCCGGGAAGTGAAAGTGATCACCCTGAAGTCCAAGCT
GGTGTCCGATTTCCGGAAGGATTTCCAGTTTTACAAAGTGCGCGAGATCAACAACTACCACCACGCCCAC
GACGCCTACCTGAACGCCGTCGTGGGAACCGCCCTGATCAAAAAGTACCCTAAGCTGGAAAGCGAGTTCG
TGTACGGCGACTACAAGGTGTACGACGTGCGGAAGATGATCGCCAAGAGCGAGCAGGAAATCGGCAAGGC
TACCGCCAAGTACTTCTTCTACAGCAACATCATGAACTTTTTCAAGACCGAGATTACCCTGGCCAACGGC
GAGATCCGGAAGCGGCCTCTGATCGAGACAAACGGCGAAACAGGCGAGATCGTGTGGGATAAGGGCCGGG
ACTTTGCCACCGTGCGGAAAGTGCTGTCTATGCCCCAAGTGAATATCGTGAAAAAGACCGAGGTGCAGAC
AGGCGGCTTCAGCAAAGAGTCTATCCTGCCCAAGAGGAACAGCGACAAGCTGATCGCCAGAAAGAAGGAC
TGGGACCCTAAGAAGTACGGCGGCTTCGACAGCCCCACCGTGGCCTATTCTGTGCTGGTGGTGGCCAAAG
TGGAAAAGGGCAAGTCCAAGAAACTGAAGAGTGTGAAAGAGCTGCTGGGGATCACCATCATGGAAAGAAG
CAGCTTCGAGAAGAATCCCATCGACTTTCTGGAAGCCAAGGGCTACAAAGAAGTGAAAAAGGACCTGATC
ATCAAGCTGCCTAAGTACTCCCTGTTCGAGCTGGAAAACGGCCGGAAGAGAATGCTGGCCTCTGCCGGCG
AACTGCAGAAGGGAAACGAACTGGCCCTGCCCTCCAAATATGTGAACTTCCTGTACCTGGCCAGCCACTA
TGAGAAGCTGAAGGGCTCCCCCGAGGATAATGAGCAGAAACAGCTGTTTGTGGAACAGCACAAACACTAC
CTGGACGAGATCATCGAGCAGATCAGCGAGTTCTCCAAGAGAGTGATCCTGGCCGACGCTAATCTGGACA
AGGTGCTGAGCGCCTACAACAAGCACAGAGACAAGCCTATCAGAGAGCAGGCCGAGAATATCATCCACCT
GTTTACCCTGACCAATCTGGGAGCCCCTGCCGCCTTCAAGTACTTTGACACCACCATCGACCGGAAGAGG
TACACCAGCACCAAAGAGGTGCTGGACGCCACCCTGATCCACCAGAGCATCACCGGCCTGTACGAGACAC
GGATCGACCTGTCTCAGCTGGGAGGCGACGCCTATCCCTATGACGTGCCCGATTATGCCAGCCTGGGCAG
CGGCTCCCCCAAGAAAAAACGCAAGGTGGAAGATCCTAAGAAAAAGCGGAAAGTGAGCGGCCGCGCTACT
AACTTCAGCCTGCTGAAGCAGGCTGGAGACGTGGAGGAGAACCCTGGACCTGTGAGCAAGGGCGAGGAGC
TGTTCACCGGGGTGGTGCCCATCCTGGTCGAGCTGGACGGCGACGTAAACGGCCACAAGTTCAGCGTGTC
TGGCGAGGGCGAGGGCGATGCCACCTACGGCAAGCTGACCCTGAAGTTCATCTGCACCACCGGCAAGCTG
CCCGTGCCCTGGCCCACCCTCGTGACCACCCTGACCTACGGCGTGCAGTGCTTCAGCCGCTACCCCGACC
ACATGAAGCAGCACGACTTCTTCAAGTCCGCCATGCCCGAAGGCTACGTCCAGGAGCGCACCATCTTCTT
CAAGGACGACGGCAACTACAAGACCCGCGCCGAGGTGAAGTTCGAGGGCGACACCCTGGTGAACCGCATC
GAGCTGAAGGGCATCGACTTCAAGGAGGACGGCAACATCCTGGGGCACAAGCTGGAGTACAACTACAACA
GCCACAACGTCTATATCATGGCCGACAAGCAGAAGAACGGCATCAAGGCGAACTTCAAGATCCGCCACAA
CATCGAGGACGGCAGCGTGCAGCTCGCCGACCACTACCAGCAGAACACCCCCATCGGCGACGGCCCCGTG
CTGCTGCCCGACAACCACTACCTGAGCACCCAGTCCGCCCTGAGCAAAGACCCCAACGAGAAGCGCGATC
ACATGGTCCTGCTGGAGTTCGTGACCGCCGCCGGGATCACTCTCGGCATGGACGAGCTGTACAAGTAATA
AGCGATCGCCCTGCAGGCATGCAAGCTTGATATCAAGCTTATCGATAATCAACCTCTGGATTACAAAATT
TGTGAAAGATTGACTGGTATTCTTAACTATGTTGCTCCTTTTACGCTATGTGGATACGCTGCTTTAATGC
CTTTGTATCATGCTATTGCTTCCCGTATGGCTTTCATTTTCTCCTCCTTGTATAAATCCTGGTTGCTGTC
TCTTTATGAGGAGTTGTGGCCCGTTGTCAGGCAACGTGGCGTGGTGTGCACTGTGTTTGCTGACGCAACC
CCCACTGGTTGGGGCATTGCCACCACCTGTCAGCTCCTTTCCGGGACTTTCGCTTTCCCCCTCCCTATTG
CCACGGCGGAACTCATCGCCGCCTGCCTTGCCCGCTGCTGGACAGGGGCTCGGCTGTTGGGCACTGACAA
TTCCGTGGTGTTGTCGGGGAAATCATCGTCCTTTCCTTGGCTGCTCGCCTGTGTTGCCACCTGGATTCTG
CGCGGGACGTCCTTCTGCTACGTCCCTTCGGCCCTCAATCCAGCGGACCTTCCTTCCCGCGGCCTGCTGC
CGGCTCTGCGGCCTCTTCCGCGTCTTCGCCTTCGCCCTCAGACGAGTCGGATCTCCCTTTGGGCCGCCTC
CCCGCATCGATACCGTCGACCTCGAGGGAATTAATTCGAGCTCGGTACCTTTAAGACCAATGACTTACAA
GGCAGCTGTAGATCTTAGCCACTTTTTAAAAGAAAAGGGGGGACTGGAAGGGCTAATTCACTCCCAACGA
AGACAAGATCTGCTTTTTGCTTGTACTGGGTCTCTCTGGTTAGACCAGATCTGAGCCTGGGAGCTCTCTG
GCTAACTAGGGAACCCACTGCTTAAGCCTCAATAAAGCTTGCCTTGAGTGCTTCAAGTAGTGTGTGCCCG
TCTGTTGTGTGACTCTGGTAACTAGAGATCCCTCAGACCCTTTTAGTCAGTGTGGAAAATCTCTAGCA
